>Addgene plasmid #117416 | pMRXIP 3xFLAG-VMP1 | depositor full sequence | sequence record 221590 | pMRXIP 3xFLAG-VMP1 sequence 7417 bps
GACATTGATTATTGACTAGTTATTAATAGTAATCAATTACGGGGTCATTAGTTCATAGCCCATATATGGA
GTTCCGCGTTACATAACTTACGGTAAATGGCCCGCCTGGCTGACCGCCCAACGACCCCCGCCCATTGACG
TCAATAATGACGTATGTTCCCATAGTAACGCCAATAGGGACTTTCCATTGACGTCAATGGGTGGAGTATT
TACGGTAAACTGCCCACTTGGCAGTACATCAAGTGTATCATATGCCAAGTACGCCCCCTATTGACGTCAA
TGACGGTAAATGGCCCGCCTGGCATTATGCCCAGTACATGACCTTATGGGACTTTCCTACTTGGCAGTAC
ATCTACGTATTAGTCATCGCTATTACCATGCTAGAGAACCATCAGATGTTTCCAGGGTGCCCCAAGGACC
TGAAATGACCCTGTGCCTTATTTGAACTAACCAATCAGTTCGCTTCTCGCTTCTGTTCGCGCGCTTCTGC
TCCCCGAGCTCAATAAAAGAGCCCACAACCCCTCACTCGGCGCGCCAGTCCTCCGATTGACTGAGTCGCC
CGGGTACCCGTGTATCCAATAAACCCTCTTGCAGTTGCATCCGACTTGTGGTCTCGCTGTTCCTTGGGAG
GGTCTCCTCTGAGTGATTGACTACCCGTCAGCGGGGGTCTTTCATTTGGGGGCTCGTCCGGGATCGGGAG
ACCCCTGCCCAGGGACCACCGACCCACCACCGGGAGGTAAGCTGGCCAGCAACTTATCTGTGTCTGTCCG
ATTGTCTAGTGTCTATGACTGATTTTATGCGCCTGCGTCGGTACTAGTTAGCTAACTAGCTCTGTATCTG
GCGGACCCGTGGTGGAACTGACGAGTTCGGAACACCCGGCCGCAACCCTGGGAGACGTCCCAGGGACTTC
GGGGGCCGTTTTTGTGGCCCGACCTGAGTCCAAAAATCCCGATCGTTTTGGACTCTTTGGTGCACCCCCC
TTAGAGGAGGGATATGTGGTTCTGGTAGGAGACGAGAACCTAAAACAGTTCCCGCCTCCGTCTGAATTTT
TGCTTTCGGTTTGGGACCGAAGCCGCGCCGCGCGTCTTGTCTGCTGCAGCATCGTTCTGTGTTGTCTCTG
TCTGACTGTGTTTCTGTATTTGTCTGAAAATATGGGCCCGGGCCAGACTGTTACCACTCCCTTAAGTTTG
ACCTTAGGTCACTGGAAAGATGTCGAGCGGATCGCTCACAACCAGTCGGTAGATGTCAAGAAGAGACGTT
GGGTTACCTTCTGCTCTGCAGAATGGCCAACCTTTAACGTCGGATGGCCGCGAGACGGCACCTTTAACCG
AGACCTCATCACCCAGGTTAAGATCAAGGTCTTTTCACCTGGCCCGCATGGACACCCAGACCAGGTCCCC
TACATCGTGACCTGGGAAGCCTTGGCTTTTGACCCCCCTCCCTGGGTCAAGCCCTTTGTACACCCTAAGC
CTCCGCCTCCTCTTCCTCCATCCGCCCCGTCTCTCCCCCTTGAACCTCCTCGTTCGACCCCGCCTCGATC
CTCCCTTTATCCAGCCCTCACTCCTTCTCTAGGCGCCCCCATATGGCCATATGAGATCTTATATGGGGCA
CCCCCGCCCCTTGTAAACTTCCCTGACCCTGACATGACAAGAGTTACTAACAGCCCCTCTCTCCAAGCTC
ACTTACAGGCTCTCTACTTAGTCCAGCACGAAGTCTGGAGACCTCTGGCGGCAGCCTACCAAGAACAACT
GGACCGACCGGTGGTACCTCACCCTTACCGAGTCGGCGACACAGTGTGGGTCCGCCGACACCAGACTAAG
AACCTAGAACCTCGCTGGAAAGGACCTTACACAGTCCTGCTGACCACCCCCACCGCCCTCAAAGTAGACG
GCATCGCAGCTTGGATACACGCCGCCCACGTGAAGGCTGCCGACCCCGGGGGTGGACCATCCTCTAGACT
GCCGGATCTGCCATCGATATAAAGCTTGCCACCATGGACTACAAAGACCATGACGGTGATTATAAAGATC
ATGACATCGACTACAAGGATGACGATGACAAGGGTTCAGGCTCGGGATCCGGGAATTCGATGGCAGAGAA
TGGAAAAAATTGTGACCAGAGACGTGTAGCAATGAACAAGGAACATCATAATGGAAATTTCACAGACCCC
TCTTCAGTGAATGAAAAGAAGAGGAGGGAGCGGGAAGAAAGGCAGAATATTGTCCTGTGGAGACAGCCGC
TCATTACCTTGCAGTATTTTTCTCTGGAAATCCTTGTAATCTTGAAGGAATGGACCTCAAAATTATGGCA
TCGTCAAAGCATTGTGGTGTCTTTTTTACTGCTGCTTGCTGTGCTTATAGCTACGTATTATGTTGAAGGA
GTGCATCAACAGTATGTGCAACGTATAGAGAAACAGTTTCTTTTGTATGCCTACTGGATAGGCTTAGGAA
TTTTGTCTTCTGTTGGGCTTGGAACAGGGCTGCACACCTTTCTGCTTTATCTGGGTCCACATATAGCCTC
AGTTACATTAGCTGCTTATGAATGCAATTCAGTTAATTTTCCCGAACCACCCTATCCTGATCAGATTATT
TGTCCAGATGAAGAGGGCACTGAAGGAACCATTTCTTTGTGGAGTATCATCTCAAAAGTTAGGATTGAAG
CCTGCATGTGGGGTATCGGTACAGCAATCGGAGAGCTGCCTCCATATTTCATGGCCAGAGCAGCTCGCCT
CTCAGGTGCTGAACCAGATGATGAAGAGTATCAGGAATTTGAAGAGATGCTGGAACATGCAGAGTCTGCA
CAAGACTTTGCCTCCCGGGCCAAACTGGCAGTTCAAAAACTAGTACAGAAAGTTGGATTTTTTGGAATTT
TGGCCTGTGCTTCAATTCCAAATCCTTTATTTGATCTGGCTGGAATAACGTGTGGACACTTTCTGGTACC
TTTTTGGACCTTCTTTGGTGCAACCCTAATTGGAAAAGCAATAATAAAAATGCATATCCAGAAAATTTTT
GTTATAATAACATTCAGCAAGCACATAGTGGAGCAAATGGTGGCTTTCATTGGTGCTGTCCCCGGCATAG
GTCCATCTCTGCAGAAGCCATTTCAGGAGTACCTGGAGGCTCAACGGCAGAAGCTTCACCACAAAAGCGA
AATGGGCACACCACAGGGAGAAAACTGGTTGTCCTGGATGTTTGAAAAGTTGGTCGTTGTCATGGTGTGT
TACTTCATCCTATCTATCATTAACTCCATGGCACAAAGTTATGCCAAACGAATCCAGCAGCGGTTGAACT
CAGAGGAGAAAACTAAATAAGCGGCCGCTACGTAAATTCCGCCCCCCCCCCTAACGTTACTGGCCGAAGC
CGCTTGGAATAAGGCCGGTGTGCGTTTGTCTATATGTTATTTTCCACCATATTGCCGTCTTTTGGCAATG
TGAGGGCCCGGAAACCTGGCCCTGTCTTCTTGACGAGCATTCCTAGGGGTCTTTCCCCTCTCGCCAAAGG
AATGCAAGGTCTGTTGAATGTCGTGAAGGAAGCAGTTCCTCTGGAAGTTTCTTGAAGACAAACAACGTCT
GTAGCGACCCTTTGCAGGCAGCGGAACCCCCCACCTGGCGACAGGTGCCTCTGCGGCCAAAAGCCACGTG
TATAAGATACACCTGCAAAGGCGGCACAACCCCAGTGCCACGTTGTGAGTTGGATAGTTGTGGAAAGAGT
CAAATGGCTCTCCTCAAGCGTATTCAACAAGGGGCTGAAGGATGCCCAGAAGGTACCCCATTGTATGGGA
TCTGATCTGGGGCCTCGGTGCACATGCTTTACATGTGTTTAGTCGAGGTTAAAAAAACGTCTAGGCCCCC
CGAACCACGGGGACGTGGTTTTCCTTTGAAAAACACGATGATAATATGGCCACAACCGTCGACATGACCG
AGTACAAGCCCACGGTGCGCCTCGCCACCCGCGACGACGTCCCCAGGGCCGTACGCACCCTCGCCGCCGC
GTTCGCCGACTACCCCGCCACGCGCCACACCGTCGATCCGGACCGCCACATCGAGCGGGTCACCGAGCTG
CAAGAACTCTTCCTCACGCGCGTCGGGCTCGACATCGGCAAGGTGTGGGTCGCGGACGACGGCGCCGCGG
TGGCGGTCTGGACCACGCCGGAGAGCGTCGAAGCGGGGGCGGTGTTCGCCGAGATCGGCCCGCGCATGGC
CGAGTTGAGCGGTTCCCGGCTGGCCGCGCAGCAACAGATGGAAGGCCTCCTGGCGCCGCACCGGCCCAAG
GAGCCCGCGTGGTTCCTGGCCACCGTCGGCGTCTCGCCCGACCACCAGGGCAAGGGTCTGGGCAGCGCCG
TCGTGCTCCCCGGAGTGGAGGCGGCCGAGCGCGCCGGGGTGCCCGCCTTCCTGGAGACCTCCGCGCCCCG
CAACCTCCCCTTCTACGAGCGGCTCGGCTTCACCGTCACCGCCGACGTCGAGGTGCCCGAAGGACCGCGC
ACCTGGTGCATGACCCGCAAGCCCGGTGCCTGAGTCGACCGCCCGCCCCACGACCCGCAGCGCCCGACCG
AAAGGAGCGCACGACCCCATGGCTCGACGATAAAATAAAAGATTTTATTTAGTCTCCAGAAAAAGGGGGG
AATGAAAGACCCCACCTGTAGGTTTGGCAAGCTAGCTTAAGTAACGCCATTTTGCAAGGCATGGAAAAAT
ACATAACTGAGAATAGAGAAGTTCAGATCAAGGTCAGGAACAGATGGAACAGCTGAATATGGGCCAAACA
GGATATCTGTGGTAAGCAGTTCCTGCCCCGGCTCAGGGCCAAGAACAGATGGAACAGCTGAATATGGGCC
AAACAGGATATCTGTGGTAAGCAGTTCCTGCCCCGGCTCAGGGCCAAGAACAGATGGTCCCCAGATGCGG
TCCAGCCCTCAGCAGTTTCTAGAGAACCATCAGATGTTTCCAGGGTGCCCCAAGGACCTGAAATGACCCT
GTGCCTTATTTGAACTAACCAATCAGTTCGCTTCTCGCTTCTGTTCGCGCGCTTCTGCTCCCCGAGCTCA
ATAAAAGAGCCCACAACCCCTCACTCGGGGCGCCAGTCCTCCGATTGACTGAGTCGCCCGGGTACCCGTG
TATCCAATAAACCCTCTTGCAGTTGCATCCGACTTGTGGTCTCGCTGTTCCTTGGGAGGGTCTCCTCTGA
GTGATTGACTACCCGTCAGCGGGGGTCTTTCACATGCAGCATGTATCAAAATTAATTTGGTTTTTTTTCT
TAAGTATTTACATTAAATGGCCATAGTTGCATTAATGAATCGGCCAACGCGCGGGGAGAGGCGGTTTGCG
TATTGGGCGCTCTTCCGCTTCCTCGCTCACTGACTCGCTGCGCTCGGTCGTTCGGCTGCGGCGAGCGGTA
TCAGCTCACTCAAAGGCGGTAATACGGTTATCCACAGAATCAGGGGATAACGCAGGAAAGAACATGTGAG
CAAAAGGCCAGCAAAAGGCCAGGAACCGTAAAAAGGCCGCGTTGCTGGCGTTTTTCCATAGGCTCCGCCC
CCCTGACGAGCATCACAAAAATCGACGCTCAAGTCAGAGGTGGCGAAACCCGACAGGACTATAAAGATAC
CAGGCGTTTCCCCCTGGAAGCTCCCTCGTGCGCTCTCCTGTTCCGACCCTGCCGCTTACCGGATACCTGT
CCGCCTTTCTCCCTTCGGGAAGCGTGGCGCTTTCTCATAGCTCACGCTGTAGGTATCTCAGTTCGGTGTA
GGTCGTTCGCTCCAAGCTGGGCTGTGTGCACGAACCCCCCGTTCAGCCCGACCGCTGCGCCTTATCCGGT
AACTATCGTCTTGAGTCCAACCCGGTAAGACACGACTTATCGCCACTGGCAGCAGCCACTGGTAACAGGA
TTAGCAGAGCGAGGTATGTAGGCGGTGCTACAGAGTTCTTGAAGTGGTGGCCTAACTACGGCTACACTAG
AAGAACAGTATTTGGTATCTGCGCTCTGCTGAAGCCAGTTACCTTCGGAAAAAGAGTTGGTAGCTCTTGA
TCCGGCAAACAAACCACCGCTGGTAGCGGTGGTTTTTTTGTTTGCAAGCAGCAGATTACGCGCAGAAAAA
AAGGATCTCAAGAAGATCCTTTGATCTTTTCTACGGGGTCTGACGCTCAGTGGAACGAAAACTCACGTTA
AGGGATTTTGGTCATGAGATTATCAAAAAGGATCTTCACCTAGATCCTTTTGCGGCCGGCCGCAAATCAA
TCTAAAGTATATATGAGTAAACTTGGTCTGACAGTTACCAATGCTTAATCAGTGAGGCACCTATCTCAGC
GATCTGTCTATTTCGTTCATCCATAGTTGCCTGACTCCCCGTCGTGTAGATAACTACGATACGGGAGGGC
TTACCATCTGGCCCCAGTGCTGCAATGATACCGCGAGACCCACGCTCACCGGCTCCAGATTTATCAGCAA
TAAACCAGCCAGCCGGAAGGGCCGAGCGCAGAAGTGGTCCTGCAACTTTATCCGCCTCCATCCAGTCTAT
TAATTGTTGCCGGGAAGCTAGAGTAAGTAGTTCGCCAGTTAATAGTTTGCGCAACGTTGTTGCCATTGCT
ACAGGCATCGTGGTGTCACGCTCGTCGTTTGGTATGGCTTCATTCAGCTCCGGTTCCCAACGATCAAGGC
GAGTTACATGATCCCCCATGTTGTGCAAAAAAGCGGTTAGCTCCTTCGGTCCTCCGATCGTTGTCAGAAG
TAAGTTGGCCGCAGTGTTATCACTCATGGTTATGGCAGCACTGCATAATTCTCTTACTGTCATGCCATCC
GTAAGATGCTTTTCTGTGACTGGTGAGTACTCAACCAAGTCATTCTGAGAATAGTGTATGCGGCGACCGA
GTTGCTCTTGCCCGGCGTCAACACGGGATAATACCGCGCCACATAGCAGAACTTTAAAAGTGCTCATCAT
TGGAAAACGTTCTTCGGGGCGAAAACTCTCAAGGATCTTACCGCTGTTGAGATCCAGTTCGATGTAACCC
ACTCGTGCACCCAACTGATCTTCAGCATCTTTTACTTTCACCAGCGTTTCTGGGTGAGCAAAAACAGGAA
GGCAAAATGCCGCAAAAAAGGGAATAAGGGCGACACGGAAATGTTGAATACTCATACTCTTCCTTTTTCA
ATATTATTGAAGCATTTATCAGGGTTATTGTCTCATGAGCGGATACATATTTGAATGTATTTAGAAAAAT
AAACAAATAGGGGTTCCGCGCACATTTCCCCGAAAAGTGCCACCTGACGTCTAAGAAACCATTATTATCA
TGACATTAACCTATAAAAATAGGCGTATCACGAGGCCCTTTCGTCTTCACTATAGGAGCTTGGCCCATTG
CATACGTTGTATCCATATCATAATATGTACATTTATATTGGCTCATGTCCAACATTACCGCCATGTT
Features (pLannotate 1.2.2; 15 found; start..end, strand, type, name):
      1..380     +  enhancer       CMV enhancer: human cytomegalovirus immediate early enhancer
    381..676     +  LTR            3' LTR (ΔU3) (fragment): self-inactivating 3' long terminal repeat (LTR) from Moloney murine leukemia virus
    739..1096    +  misc_feature   MMLV Ψ: packaging signal of Moloney murine leukemia virus (MMLV)
   1161..1577    +  CDS            gag (truncated): truncated Moloney murine leukemia virus (MMLV) gag gene lacking the start codon
   1587..1961    +  misc_feature   pol region: Moloney murine leukemia virus (MMLV) pol region containing the splice acceptor site
   1997..2062    +  CDS            3xFLAG: three tandem FLAG® epitope tags, followed by an enterokinase cleavage site
   2090..3307    +  CDS            VMP1: VMP1_HUMAN - Also known as TDC1, TMEM49. Experimental evidence at protein level: Swiss-Prot protein existence level 1. (Microbial infection) Host factor required for infection by all flaviviruses tested such as Zika virus and Yellow fever virus (PubMed:33338421). Probably required post-entry of the virus to facilitate the ER membrane remodeling necessary to form replication organelles (PubMed:33338421). From Homo sapiens (Human).
   3332..3907    +  misc_feature   IRES2: internal ribosome entry site (IRES) of the encephalomyocarditis virus (EMCV)
   3914..4513    +  CDS            PuroR: puromycin N-acetyltransferase; pac from Streptomyces alboniger; confers resistance to puromycin
   4621..4742    +  LTR            3' LTR (ΔU3) (fragment): self-inactivating 3' long terminal repeat (LTR) from Moloney murine leukemia virus
   4743..5212    +  LTR            LTR: long terminal repeat from Moloney murine leukemia virus
   5278..5330    -  CDS            lacI (fragment): lac repressor; lacI; The lac repressor binds to the lac operator to inhibit transcription in E. coli. This inhibition can be relieved by adding lactose or isopropyl-β-D-thiogalactopyranoside (IPTG).
   5513..6101    -  rep_origin     ori: high-copy-number ColE1/pMB1/pBR322/pUC origin of replication
   6265..7125    -  CDS            AmpR: β-lactamase; bla; confers resistance to ampicillin, carbenicillin, and related antibiotics
   7126..7230    -  promoter       AmpR promoter: bla
