>Addgene plasmid #117416 | pMRXIP 3xFLAG-VMP1 | addgene full sequence | sequence record 224938 | Addgene NGS Result
GGTTCAGGCTCGGGATCCGGGAATTCGATGGCAGAGAATGGAAAAAATTGTGACCAGAGACGTGTAGCAA
TGAACAAGGAACATCATAATGGAAATTTCACAGACCCCTCTTCAGTGAATGAAAAGAAGAGGAGGGAGCG
GGAAGAAAGGCAGAATATTGTCCTGTGGAGACAGCCGCTCATTACCTTGCAGTATTTTTCTCTGGAAATC
CTTGTAATCTTGAAGGAATGGACCTCAAAATTATGGCATCGTCAAAGCATTGTGGTGTCTTTTTTACTGC
TGCTTGCTGTGCTTATAGCTACGTATTATGTTGAAGGAGTGCATCAACAGTATGTGCAACGTATAGAGAA
ACAGTTTCTTTTGTATGCCTACTGGATAGGCTTAGGAATTTTGTCTTCTGTTGGGCTTGGAACAGGGCTG
CACACCTTTCTGCTTTATCTGGGTCCACATATAGCCTCAGTTACATTAGCTGCTTATGAATGCAATTCAG
TTAATTTTCCCGAACCACCCTATCCTGATCAGATTATTTGTCCAGATGAAGAGGGCACTGAAGGAACCAT
TTCTTTGTGGAGTATCATCTCAAAAGTTAGGATTGAAGCCTGCATGTGGGGTATCGGTACAGCAATCGGA
GAGCTGCCTCCATATTTCATGGCCAGAGCAGCTCGCCTCTCAGGTGCTGAACCAGATGATGAAGAGTATC
AGGAATTTGAAGAGATGCTGGAACATGCAGAGTCTGCACAAGACTTTGCCTCCCGGGCCAAACTGGCAGT
TCAAAAACTAGTACAGAAAGTTGGATTTTTTGGAATTTTGGCCTGTGCTTCAATTCCAAATCCTTTATTT
GATCTGGCTGGAATAACGTGTGGACACTTTCTGGTACCTTTTTGGACCTTCTTTGGTGCAACCCTAATTG
GAAAAGCAATAATAAAAATGCATATCCAGAAAATTTTTGTTATAATAACATTCAGCAAGCACATAGTGGA
GCAAATGGTGGCTTTCATTGGTGCTGTCCCCGGCATAGGTCCATCTCTGCAGAAGCCATTTCAGGAGTAC
CTGGAGGCTCAACGGCAGAAGCTTCACCACAAAAGCGAAATGGGCACACCACAGGGAGAAAACTGGTTGT
CCTGGATGTTTGAAAAGTTGGTCGTTGTCATGGTGTGTTACTTCATCCTATCTATCATTAACTCCATGGC
ACAAAGTTATGCCAAACGAATCCAGCAGCGGTTGAACTCAGAGGAGAAAACTAAATAAGCGGCCGCTACG
TAAATTCCGCCCCCCCCCCTAACGTTACTGGCCGAAGCCGCTTGGAATAAGGCCGGTGTGCGTTTGTCTA
TATGTTATTTTCCACCATATTGCCGTCTTTTGGCAATGTGAGGGCCCGGAAACCTGGCCCTGTCTTCTTG
ACGAGCATTCCTAGGGGTCTTTCCCCTCTCGCCAAAGGAATGCAAGGTCTGTTGAATGTCGTGAAGGAAG
CAGTTCCTCTGGAAGTTTCTTGAAGACAAACAACGTCTGTAGCGACCCTTTGCAGGCAGCGGAACCCCCC
ACCTGGCGACAGGTGCCTCTGCGGCCAAAAGCCACGTGTATAAGATACACCTGCAAAGGCGGCACAACCC
CAGTGCCACGTTGTGAGTTGGATAGTTGTGGAAAGAGTCAAATGGCTCTCCTCAAGCGTATTCAACAAGG
GGCTGAAGGATGCCCAGAAGGTACCCCATTGTATGGGATCTGATCTGGGGCCTCGGTGCACATGCTTTAC
ATGTGTTTAGTCGAGGTTAAAAAAACGTCTAGGCCCCCCGAACCACGGGGACGTGGTTTTCCTTTGAAAA
ACACGATGATAATATGGCCACAACCGTCGACATGACCGAGTACAAGCCCACGGTGCGCCTCGCCACCCGC
GACGACGTCCCCCGGGCCGTACGCACCCTCGCCGCCGCGTTCGCCGACTACCCCGCCACGCGCCACACCG
TCGACCCGGACCGCCACATCGAGCGGGTCACCGAGCTGCAAGAACTCTTCCTCACGCGCGTCGGGCTCGA
CATCGGCAAGGTGTGGGTCGCGGACGACGGCGCCGCGGTGGCGGTCTGGACCACGCCGGAGAGCGTCGAA
GCGGGGGCGGTGTTCGCCGAGATCGGCCCGCGCATGGCCGAGTTGAGCGGTTCCCGGCTGGCCGCGCAGC
AACAGATGGAAGGCCTCCTGGCGCCGCACCGGCCCAAGGAGCCCGCGTGGTTCCTGGCCACCGTCGGCGT
CTCGCCCGACCACCAGGGCAAGGGTCTGGGCAGCGCCGTCGTGCTCCCCGGAGTGGAGGCGGCCGAGCGC
GCCGGGGTGCCCGCCTTCCTGGAGACCTCCGCGCCCCGCAACCTCCCCTTCTACGAGCGGCTCGGCTTCA
CCGTCACCGCCGACGTCGAGGTGCCCGAAGGACCGCGCACCTGGTGCATGACCCGCAAGCCCGGTGCCTG
AGTCGACCGCCCGCCCCACGACCCGCAGCGCCCGACCGAAAGGAGCGCACGACCCCATGGCTCGACGATA
AAATAAAAGATTTTATTTAGTCTCCAGAAAAAGGGGGGAATGAAAGACCCCACCTGTAGGTTTGGCAAGC
TAGCTTAAGTAACGCCATTTTGCAAGGCATGGAAAAATACATAACTGAGAATAGAGAAGTTCAGATCAAG
GTCAGGAACAGATGGAACAGCTGAATATGGGCCAAACAGGATATCTGTGGTAAGCAGTTCCTGCCCCGGC
TCAGGGCCAAGAACAGATGGAACAGCTGAATATGGGCCAAACAGGATATCTGTGGTAAGCAGTTCCTGCC
CCGGCTCAGGGCCAAGAACAGATGGTCCCCAGATGCGGTCCAGCCCTCAGCAGTTTCTAGAGAACCATCA
GATGTTTCCAGGGTGCCCCAAGGACCTGAAATGACCCTGTGCCTTATTTGAACTAACCAATCAGTTCGCT
TCTCGCTTCTGTTCGCGCGCTTCTGCTCCCCGAGCTCAATAAAAGAGCCCACAACCCCTCACTCGGGGCG
CCAGTCCTCCGATTGACTGAGTCGCCCGGGTACCCGTGTATCCAATAAACCCTCTTGCAGTTGCATCCGA
CTTGTGGTCTCGCTGTTCCTTGGGAGGGTCTCCTCTGAGTGATTGACTACCCGTCAGCGGGGGTCTTTCA
CATGCAGCATGTATCAAAATTAATTTGGTTTTTTTTCTTAAGTATTTACATTAAATGGCCATAGTTGCAT
TAATGAATCGGCCAACGCGCGGGGAGAGGCGGTTTGCGTATTGGGCGCTCTTCCGCTTCCTCGCTCACTG
ACTCGCTGCGCTCGGTCGTTCGGCTGCGGCGAGCGGTATCAGCTCACTCAAAGGCGGTAATACGGTTATC
CACAGAATCAGGGGATAACGCAGGAAAGAACATGTGAGCAAAAGGCCAGCAAAAGGCCAGGAACCGTAAA
AAGGCCGCGTTGCTGGCGTTTTTCCATAGGCTCCGCCCCCCTGACGAGCATCACAAAAATCGACGCTCAA
GTCAGAGGTGGCGAAACCCGACAGGACTATAAAGATACCAGGCGTTTCCCCCTGGAAGCTCCCTCGTGCG
CTCTCCTGTTCCGACCCTGCCGCTTACCGGATACCTGTCCGCCTTTCTCCCTTCGGGAAGCGTGGCGCTT
TCTCATAGCTCACGCTGTAGGTATCTCAGTTCGGTGTAGGTCGTTCGCTCCAAGCTGGGCTGTGTGCACG
AACCCCCCGTTCAGCCCGACCGCTGCGCCTTATCCGGTAACTATCGTCTTGAGTCCAACCCGGTAAGACA
CGACTTATCGCCACTGGCAGCAGCCACTGGTAACAGGATTAGCAGAGCGAGGTATGTAGGCGGTGCTACA
GAGTTCTTGAAGTGGTGGCCTAACTACGGCTACACTAGAAGAACAGTATTTGGTATCTGCGCTCTGCTGA
AGCCAGTTACCTTCGGAAAAAGAGTTGGTAGCTCTTGATCCGGCAAACAAACCACCGCTGGTAGCGGTGG
TTTTTTTGTTTGCAAGCAGCAGATTACGCGCAGAAAAAAAGGATCTCAAGAAGATCCTTTGATCTTTTCT
ACGGGGTCTGACGCTCAGTGGAACGAAAACTCACGTTAAGGGATTTTGGTCATGAGATTATCAAAAAGGA
TCTTCACCTAGATCCTTTTGCGGCCGGCCGCAAATCAATCTAAAGTATATATGAGTAAACTTGGTCTGAC
AGTTACCAATGCTTAATCAGTGAGGCACCTATCTCAGCGATCTGTCTATTTCGTTCATCCATAGTTGCCT
GACTCCCCGTCGTGTAGATAACTACGATACGGGAGGGCTTACCATCTGGCCCCAGTGCTGCAATGATACC
GCGAGACCCACGCTCACCGGCTCCAGATTTATCAGCAATAAACCAGCCAGCCGGAAGGGCCGAGCGCAGA
AGTGGTCCTGCAACTTTATCCGCCTCCATCCAGTCTATTAATTGTTGCCGGGAAGCTAGAGTAAGTAGTT
CGCCAGTTAATAGTTTGCGCAACGTTGTTGCCATTGCTACAGGCATCGTGGTGTCACGCTCGTCGTTTGG
TATGGCTTCATTCAGCTCCGGTTCCCAACGATCAAGGCGAGTTACATGATCCCCCATGTTGTGCAAAAAA
GCGGTTAGCTCCTTCGGTCCTCCGATCGTTGTCAGAAGTAAGTTGGCCGCAGTGTTATCACTCATGGTTA
TGGCAGCACTGCATAATTCTCTTACTGTCATGCCATCCGTAAGATGCTTTTCTGTGACTGGTGAGTACTC
AACCAAGTCATTCTGAGAATAGTGTATGCGGCGACCGAGTTGCTCTTGCCCGGCGTCAACACGGGATAAT
ACCGCGCCACATAGCAGAACTTTAAAAGTGCTCATCATTGGAAAACGTTCTTCGGGGCGAAAACTCTCAA
GGATCTTACCGCTGTTGAGATCCAGTTCGATGTAACCCACTCGTGCACCCAACTGATCTTCAGCATCTTT
TACTTTCACCAGCGTTTCTGGGTGAGCAAAAACAGGAAGGCAAAATGCCGCAAAAAAGGGAATAAGGGCG
ACACGGAAATGTTGAATACTCATACTCTTCCTTTTTCAATATTATTGAAGCATTTATCAGGGTTATTGTC
TCATGAGCGGATACATATTTGAATGTATTTAGAAAAATAAACAAATAGGGGTTCCGCGCACATTTCCCCG
AAAAGTGCCACCTGACGTCTAAGAAACCATTATTATCATGACATTAACCTATAAAAATAGGCGTATCACG
AGGCCCTTTCGTCTTCACTATAGGAGCTTGGCCCATTGCATACGTTGTATCCATATCATAATATGTACAT
TTATATTGGCTCATGTCCAACATTACCGCCATGTTGACATTGATTATTGACTAGTTATTAATAGTAATCA
ATTACGGGGTCATTAGTTCATAGCCCATATATGGAGTTCCGCGTTACATAACTTACGGTAAATGGCCCGC
CTGGCTGACCGCCCAACGACCCCCGCCCATTGACGTCAATAATGACGTATGTTCCCATAGTAACGCCAAT
AGGGACTTTCCATTGACGTCAATGGGTGGAGTATTTACGGTAAACTGCCCACTTGGCAGTACATCAAGTG
TATCATATGCCAAGTACGCCCCCTATTGACGTCAATGACGGTAAATGGCCCGCCTGGCATTATGCCCAGT
ACATGACCTTATGGGACTTTCCTACTTGGCAGTACATCTACGTATTAGTCATCGCTATTACCATGCTAGA
GAACCATCAGATGTTTCCAGGGTGCCCCAAGGACCTGAAATGACCCTGTGCCTTATTTGAACTAACCAAT
CAGTTCGCTTCTCGCTTCTGTTCGCGCGCTTCTGCTCCCCGAGCTCAATAAAAGAGCCCACAACCCCTCA
CTCGGCGCGCCAGTCCTCCGATTGACTGAGTCGCCCGGGTACCCGTGTATCCAATAAACCCTCTTGCAGT
TGCATCCGACTTGTGGTCTCGCTGTTCCTTGGGAGGGTCTCCTCTGAGTGATTGACTACCCGTCAGCGGG
GGTCTTTCATTTGGGGGCTCGTCCGGGATCGGGAGACCCCTGCCCAGGGACCACCGACCCACCACCGGGA
GGTAAGCTGGCCAGCAACTTATCTGTGTCTGTCCGATTGTCTAGTGTCTATGACTGATTTTATGCGCCTG
CGTCGGTACTAGTTAGCTAACTAGCTCTGTATCTGGCGGACCCGTGGTGGAACTGACGAGTTCGGAACAC
CCGGCCGCAACCCTGGGAGACGTCCCAGGGACTTCGGGGGCCGTTTTTGTGGCCCGACCTGAGTCCAAAA
ATCCCGATCGTTTTGGACTCTTTGGTGCACCCCCCTTAGAGGAGGGATATGTGGTTCTGGTAGGAGACGA
GAACCTAAAACAGTTCCCGCCTCCGTCTGAATTTTTGCTTTCGGTTTGGGACCGAAGCCGCGCCGCGCGT
CTTGTCTGCTGCAGCATCGTTCTGTGTTGTCTCTGTCTGACTGTGTTTCTGTATTTGTCTGAAAATATGG
GCCCGGGCCAGACTGTTACCACTCCCTTAAGTTTGACCTTAGGTCACTGGAAAGATGTCGAGCGGATCGC
TCACAACCAGTCGGTAGATGTCAAGAAGAGACGTTGGGTTACCTTCTGCTCTGCAGAATGGCCAACCTTT
AACGTCGGATGGCCGCGAGACGGCACCTTTAACCGAGACCTCATCACCCAGGTTAAGATCAAGGTCTTTT
CACCTGGCCCGCATGGACACCCAGACCAGGTCCCCTACATCGTGACCTGGGAAGCCTTGGCTTTTGACCC
CCCTCCCTGGGTCAAGCCCTTTGTACACCCTAAGCCTCCGCCTCCTCTTCCTCCATCCGCCCCGTCTCTC
CCCCTTGAACCTCCTCGTTCGACCCCGCCTCGATCCTCCCTTTATCCAGCCCTCACTCCTTCTCTAGGCG
CCCCCATATGGCCATATGAGATCTTATATGGGGCACCCCCGCCCCTTGTAAACTTCCCTGACCCTGACAT
GACAAGAGTTACTAACAGCCCCTCTCTCCAAGCTCACTTACAGGCTCTCTACTTAGTCCAGCACGAAGTC
TGGAGACCTCTGGCGGCAGCCTACCAAGAACAACTGGACCGACCGGTGGTACCTCACCCTTACCGAGTCG
GCGACACAGTGTGGGTCCGCCGACACCAGACTAAGAACCTAGAACCTCGCTGGAAAGGACCTTACACAGT
CCTGCTGACCACCCCCACCGCCCTCAAAGTAGACGGCATCGCAGCTTGGATACACGCCGCCCACGTGAAG
GCTGCCGACCCCGGGGGTGGACCATCCTCTAGACTGCCGGATCTGCCATCGATATAAAGCTTGCCACCAT
GGACTACAAAGACCATGACGGTGATTATAAAGATCATGACATCGACTACAAGGATGACGATGACAAG
Features (pLannotate 1.2.2; 15 found; start..end, strand, type, name):
     28..1245    +  CDS            VMP1: VMP1_HUMAN - Also known as TDC1, TMEM49. Experimental evidence at protein level: Swiss-Prot protein existence level 1. (Microbial infection) Host factor required for infection by all flaviviruses tested such as Zika virus and Yellow fever virus (PubMed:33338421). Probably required post-entry of the virus to facilitate the ER membrane remodeling necessary to form replication organelles (PubMed:33338421). From Homo sapiens (Human).
   1270..1845    +  misc_feature   IRES2: internal ribosome entry site (IRES) of the encephalomyocarditis virus (EMCV)
   1852..2451    +  CDS            PuroR: puromycin N-acetyltransferase; pac from Streptomyces alboniger; confers resistance to puromycin
   2559..2680    +  LTR            3' LTR (ΔU3) (fragment): self-inactivating 3' long terminal repeat (LTR) from Moloney murine leukemia virus
   2681..3150    +  LTR            LTR: long terminal repeat from Moloney murine leukemia virus
   3216..3268    -  CDS            lacI (fragment): lac repressor; lacI; The lac repressor binds to the lac operator to inhibit transcription in E. coli. This inhibition can be relieved by adding lactose or isopropyl-β-D-thiogalactopyranoside (IPTG).
   3451..4039    -  rep_origin     ori: high-copy-number ColE1/pMB1/pBR322/pUC origin of replication
   4203..5063    -  CDS            AmpR: β-lactamase; bla; confers resistance to ampicillin, carbenicillin, and related antibiotics
   5064..5168    -  promoter       AmpR promoter: bla
   5356..5735    +  enhancer       CMV enhancer: human cytomegalovirus immediate early enhancer
   5736..6031    +  LTR            3' LTR (ΔU3) (fragment): self-inactivating 3' long terminal repeat (LTR) from Moloney murine leukemia virus
   6094..6451    +  misc_feature   MMLV Ψ: packaging signal of Moloney murine leukemia virus (MMLV)
   6516..6932    +  CDS            gag (truncated): truncated Moloney murine leukemia virus (MMLV) gag gene lacking the start codon
   6942..7316    +  misc_feature   pol region: Moloney murine leukemia virus (MMLV) pol region containing the splice acceptor site
   7352..7417    +  CDS            3xFLAG: three tandem FLAG® epitope tags, followed by an enterokinase cleavage site
