[The description below was written by a language model from this plasmid's Addgene catalogue record and pLannotate feature annotations shown in this document.]
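Description:
pMRXIP 3xFLAG-VMP1 is a 7,417-nt Moloney murine leukemia virus (MMLV)-based retroviral vector for stable expression of N-terminally 3xFLAG-tagged human VMP1 (also known as TMEM49, EPG3 or TANGO5) in mammalian cells. It is built on the pMRXIP backbone, which the record notes derives from the pMX series. In bacteria it is maintained through a high-copy ColE1/pUC-type origin and an ampicillin resistance gene (β-lactamase) with its own promoter. The two annotated sequence records, depositor and sequencing-derived, are the same length and carry the same fifteen features in the same order, differing only in where the circular map is opened.

The viral cassette begins with a CMV enhancer fused to a partial MMLV LTR, a hybrid 5′ arrangement that typically drives strong transcription of the viral genome in packaging cells. This is followed by the Ψ packaging signal, a truncated gag segment lacking its start codon, which extends the packaging region, and a pol fragment containing the splice acceptor. Downstream lies the 3xFLAG coding sequence (with an enterokinase site), then the VMP1 open reading frame, which was cloned between EcoRI and NotI sites. An EMCV IRES links VMP1 to the puromycin N-acetyltransferase gene, so both are translated from a single transcript and puromycin selection enriches for cells expressing the tagged protein. The cassette is closed by the 3′ MMLV LTR. No separate internal promoter is annotated, so expression in transduced cells presumably comes from the LTR.

The construct suits generation of stable cell lines in which VMP1 can be detected or immunoprecipitated through the FLAG epitope. It was deposited in connection with a study of genes required for autophagosome formation.
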