Addgene plasmid #117416: pMRXIP 3xFLAG-VMP1
Purpose: Expresses VMP1 tagged with 3xFLAG in mammalian cells
Depositing lab: Noboru Mizushima. Depositing organization: The University of Tokyo. Publication: Genome-wide CRISPR screen identifies TMEM41B as a gene required for autophagosome formation. Morita K, Hama Y, Izume T, Tamura N, Ueno T, Yamashita Y, Sakamaki Y, Mimura K, Morishita H, Shihoya W, Nureki O, Mano H, Mizushima N. J Cell Biol. 2018 Aug 9. pii: jcb.201804132. doi: 10.1083/jcb.201804132. PubMed 30093494.
Backbone
  Vector backbone: pMRXIP GFP-Ci2
  Backbone manufacturer: Dr.Shoji Yamaoka of Tokyo Medical and Dental University
  Vector type: Mammalian Expression, Retroviral
  Selectable markers: Puromycin
Growth in bacteria
  Bacterial resistance: Ampicillin, 100 μg/mL
  Growth temperature: 37°C
  Growth strain: NEB Stable
  Copy number: Unknown
Gene/Insert
  Gene/Insert name: VMP1
  Species: H. sapiens (human)
  Entrez Gene: VMP1 (a.k.a. EPG3, TANGO5, TMEM49)
  Tag / fusion protein: 3xFLAG (N terminal on backbone)
  Cloning method: Restriction Enzyme; 5′ cloning site EcoRI (unknown if destroyed); 3′ cloning site NotI (unknown if destroyed)
  Sequencing primers: 5′ GGCATCGCAGCTTGGATACACGCC
Resource information
  A portion of this plasmid was derived from a plasmid made by: It has the pMX backbone
Terms and licenses: Academic/Nonprofit Terms; Industry Terms: Not Available to Industry
How to cite: pMRXIP 3xFLAG-VMP1 was a gift from Noboru Mizushima (Addgene plasmid # 117416 ; http://n2t.net/addgene:117416 ; RRID:Addgene_117416)
